>Addgene plasmid #68418 | pUBC_HA_2xPP7-VP64 | depositor full sequence | sequence record 125550 | Full Sequence
TTACCAATGCTTAATCAGTGAGGCACCTATCTCAGCGATCTGTCTATTTCGTTCATCCATAGTTGCCTGA
CTCCCCGTCGTGTAGATAACTACGATACGGGAGGGCTTACCATCTGGCCCCAGTGCTGCAATGATACCGC
GAGACCCACGCTCACCGGCTCCAGATTTATCAGCAATAAACCAGCCAGCCGGAAGGGCCGAGCGCAGAAG
TGGTCCTGCAACTTTATCCGCCTCCATCCAGTCTATTAATTGTTGCCGGGAAGCTAGAGTAAGTAGTTCG
CCAGTTAATAGTTTGCGCAACGTTGTTGCCATTGCTACAGGCATCGTGGTGTCACGCTCGTCGTTTGGTA
TGGCTTCATTCAGCTCCGGTTCCCAACGATCAAGGCGAGTTACATGATCCCCCATGTTGTGCAAAAAAGC
GGTTAGCTCCTTCGGTCCTCCGATCGTTGTCAGAAGTAAGTTGGCCGCAGTGTTATCACTCATGGTTATG
GCAGCACTGCATAATTCTCTTACTGTCATGCCATCCGTAAGATGCTTTTCTGTGACTGGTGAGTACTCAA
CCAAGTCATTCTGAGAATAGTGTATGCGGCGACCGAGTTGCTCTTGCCCGGCGTCAATACGGGATAATAC
CGCGCCACATAGCAGAACTTTAAAAGTGCTCATCATTGGAAAACGTTCTTCGGGGCGAAAACTCTCAAGG
ATCTTACCGCTGTTGAGATCCAGTTCGATGTAACCCACTCGTGCACCCAACTGATCTTCAGCATCTTTTA
CTTTCACCAGCGTTTCTGGGTGAGCAAAAACAGGAAGGCAAAATGCCGCAAAAAAGGGAATAAGGGCGAC
ACGGAAATGTTGAATACTCATACTCTTCCTTTTTCAATATTATTGAAGCATTTATCAGGGTTATTGTCTC
ATGAGCGGATACATATTTGAATGTATTTAGAAAAATAAACAAATAGGGGTTCCGCGCACATTTCCCCGAA
AAGTGCCACCTGACGTCTAAGAAACCATTATTATCATGACATTAACCTATAAAAATAGGCGTATCACGAG
CTATGCGGCATCAGAGCAGATTGTACTGAGAGTGCACCATATGCGGTGTGAAATACCGCACAGATGCGTA
AGGAGAAAATACCGCATCAGGCGCCATTCGCCATTCAGGCTGCGCAACTGTTGGGAAGGGCGATCGGTGC
GGGCCTCTTCGCTATTACGCCAGCTGGCGAAAGGGGGATGTGCTGCAAGGCGATTAAGTTGGGTAACGCC
AGGGTTTTCCCAGTCACGACGTTGTAAAACGACGGCCAGTGAATTCGAGCTCGGTACGCGCCGGGTTTTG
GCGCCTCCCGCGGGCGCCCCCCTCCTCACGGCGAGCGCTGCCACGTCAGACGAAGGGCGCAGCGAGCGTC
CTGATCCTTCCGCCCGGACGCTCAGGACAGCGGCCCGCTGCTCATAAGACTCGGCCTTAGAACCCCAGTA
TCAGCAGAAGGACATTTTAGGACGGGACTTGGGTGACTCTAGGGCACTGGTTTTCTTTCCAGAGAGCGGA
ACAGGCGAGGAAAAGTAGTCCCTTCTCGGCGATTCTGCGGAGGGATCTCCGTGGGGCGGTGAACGCCGAT
GATTATATAAGGACGCGCCGGGTGTGGCACAGCTAGTTCCGTCGCAGCCGGGATTTGGGTCGCGGTTCTT
GTTTGTGGATCGCTGTGATCGTCACTTGGTGAGTAGCGGGCTGCTGGGCTGGCCGGGGCTTTCGTGGCCG
CCGGGCCGCTCGGTGGGACGGAAGCGTGTGGAGAGACCGCCAAGGGCTGTAGTCTGGGTCCGCGAGCAAG
GTTGCCCTGAACTGGGGGTTGGGGGGAGCGCAGCAAAATGGCGGCTGTTCCCGAGTCTTGAATGGAAGAC
GCTTGTGAGGCGGGCTGTGAGGTCGTTGAAACAAGGTGGGGGGCATGGTGGGCGGCAAGAACCCAAGGTC
TTGAGGCCTTCGCTAATGCGGGAAAGCTCTTATTCGGGTGAGATGGGCTGGGGCACCATCTGGGGACCCT
GACGTGAAGTTTGTCACTGACTGGAGAACTCGGTTTGTCGTCTGTTGCGGGGGCGGCAGTTATGGCGGTG
CCGTTGGGCAGTGCACCCGTACCTTTGGGAGCGCGCGCCCTCGTCGTGTCGTGACGTCACCCGTTCTGTT
GGCTTATAATGCAGGGTGGGGCCACCTGCCGGTAGGTGTGCGGTAGGCTTTTCTCCGTCGCAGGACGCAG
GGTTCGGGCCTAGGGTAGGCTCTCCTGAATCGACAGGCGCCGGACCTCTGGTGAGGGGAGGGATAAGTGA
GGCGTCAGTTTCTTTGGTCGGTTTTATGTACCTATCTTCTTAAGTAGCTGAAGCTCCGGTTTTGAACTAT
GCGCTCGGGGTTGGCGAGTGTGTTTTGTGAAGTTTTTTAGGCACCTTTTGAAATGTAATCATTTGGGTCA
ATATGTAATTTTCAGTGTTAGACTAGTAAATTGTCCGCTAAATTCTGGCCGTTTTTGGCTTTTTTGTTAG
ACCTGGAGGTACGGCCACCGCCACCATGGACCCTAAAAAAAAGAGAAAGGTGGACCCAAAGAAGAAACGC
AAAGTTGATCCGAAGAAGAAAAGGAAAGTTGGCTACCCCTACGACGTGCCCGACTACGCCGGAAGTGGTG
CCGGAACAGGAGGCTCCATGTCAAAGACGATCGTGCTGTCTGTAGGTGAAGCCACACGCACCCTCACTGA
GATACAGTCCACGGCCGATAGGCAGATTTTTGAGGAGAAGGTGGGTCCACTGGTGGGTAGGCTTCGACTG
ACGGCCTCCCTGAGGCAAAACGGCGCTAAAACGGCTTATCGCGTTAACCTCAAGCTGGACCAGGCCGATG
TCGTTGATAGTGGACTGCCCAAAGTCAGGTACACACAGGTGTGGAGCCACGATGTGACCATCGTGGCTAA
CTCAACAGAGGCGTCCCGGAAGTCTCTGTACGACCTGACAAAGTCCCTGGTTGCAACCTCTCAGGTGGAG
GATCTGGTGGTTAATCTCGTGCCCCTCGGACGGGGTTCCACGAGCGGGTCAGGTGGCGGCTCCATGTCAA
AGACGATCGTGCTGTCTGTAGGTGAAGCCACACGCACCCTCACTGAGATACAGTCCACGGCCGATAGGCA
GATTTTTGAGGAGAAGGTGGGTCCACTGGTGGGTAGGCTTCGACTGACGGCCTCCCTGAGGCAAAACGGC
GCTAAAACGGCTTATCGCGTTAACCTCAAGCTGGACCAGGCCGATGTCGTTGATAGTGGACTGCCCAAAG
TCAGGTACACACAGGTGTGGAGCCACGATGTGACCATCGTGGCTAACTCAACAGAGGCGTCCCGGAAGTC
TCTGTACGACCTGACAAAGTCCCTGGTTGCCACCTCTCAGGTGGAGGATCTGGTGGTTAATCTCGTGCCC
CTCGGACGGGGTTCCGGTGGATCCGGTTCCGGACGGGCTGACGCATTGGACGATTTTGATCTGGATATGC
TGGGAAGTGACGCCCTCGATGATTTTGACCTTGACATGCTTGGTTCGGATGCCCTTGATGACTTTGACCT
CGACATGCTCGGCAGTGACGCCCTTGATGATTTCGACCTGGACATGCTGATTAACTGAGGTACCTGAATA
AATGAGGGCCCGTTTAAACCCGCTGATCAGTTGTTTATTGCAGCTTATAATGGTTACAAATAAAGCAATA
GCATCACAAATTTCACAAATAAAGCATTTTTTTCACTGCATTCTAGTTGTGGTTTGTCCAAACTCATCAA
TGTATCTTATCTGTTTAAACCTGCAGGCATGCAAGCTTGGCGTAATCATGGTCATAGCTGTTTCCTGTGT
GAAATTGTTATCCGCTCACAATTCCACACAACATACGAGCCGGAAGCATAAAGTGTAAAGCCTGGGGTGC
CTAATGAGTGAGCTAACTCACATTAATTGCGTTGCGCTCACTGCCCGCTTTCCAGTCGGGAAACCTGTCG
TGCCAGCTGCATTAATGAATCGGCCAACGCGCGGGGAGAGGCGGTTTGCGTATTGGGCGCTCTTCCGCTT
CCTCGCTCACTGACTCGCTGCGCTCGGTCGTTCGGCTGCGGCGAGCGGTATCAGCTCACTCAAAGGCGGT
AATACGGTTATCCACAGAATCAGGGGATAACGCAGGAAAGAACATGTGAGCAAAAGGCCAGCAAAAGGCC
AGGAACCGTAAAAAGGCCGCGTTGCTGGCGTTTTTCCATAGGCTCCGCCCCCCTGACGAGCATCACAAAA
ATCGACGCTCAAGTCAGAGGTGGCGAAACCCGACAGGACTATAAAGATACCAGGCGTTTCCCCCTGGAAG
CTCCCTCGTGCGCTCTCCTGTTCCGACCCTGCCGCTTACCGGATACCTGTCCGCCTTTCTCCCTTCGGGA
AGCGTGGCGCTTTCTCATAGCTCACGCTGTAGGTATCTCAGTTCGGTGTAGGTCGTTCGCTCCAAGCTGG
GCTGTGTGCACGAACCCCCCGTTCAGCCCGACCGCTGCGCCTTATCCGGTAACTATCGTCTTGAGTCCAA
CCCGGTAAGACACGACTTATCGCCACTGGCAGCAGCCACTGGTAACAGGATTAGCAGAGCGAGGTATGTA
GGCGGTGCTACAGAGTTCTTGAAGTGGTGGCCTAACTACGGCTACACTAGAAGAACAGTATTTGGTATCT
GCGCTCTGCTGAAGCCAGTTACCTTCGGAAAAAGAGTTGGTAGCTCTTGATCCGGCAAACAAACCACCGC
TGGTAGCGGTGGTTTTTTTGTTTGCAAGCAGCAGATTACGCGCAGAAAAAAAGGATCTCAAGAAGATCCT
TTGATCTTTTCTACGGGGTCTGACGCTCAGTGGAACGAAAACTCACGTTAAGGGATTTTGGTCATGAGAT
TATCAAAAAGGATCTTCACCTAGATCCTTTTAAATTAAAAATGAAGTTTTAAATCAATCTAAAGTATATA
TGAGTAAACTTGGTCTGACAG
Features (pLannotate 1.2.2; 15 found; start..end, strand, type, name):
      1..861     -  CDS            AmpR: β-lactamase; bla; confers resistance to ampicillin, carbenicillin, and related antibiotics
    862..966     -  promoter       AmpR promoter: bla
   1051..1141    +  misc_feature   bom (fragment): basis of mobility region from pBR322
   1147..1304    -  CDS            lacZα (fragment): LacZα fragment of β-galactosidase; lacZ fragment
   1317..2522    +  promoter       UbC promoter: human ubiquitin C promoter
   2681..3043    +  CDS            COAT_BPPP7: Experimental evidence at protein level: Swiss-Prot protein existence level 1. Forms the phage shell; binds to the phage RNA. From Pseudomonas phage PP7 (Bacteriophage PP7).
   3077..3439    +  CDS            COAT_BPPP7: Experimental evidence at protein level: Swiss-Prot protein existence level 1. Forms the phage shell; binds to the phage RNA. From Pseudomonas phage PP7 (Bacteriophage PP7).
   3590..3606    +  CDS            VP96 (fragment): 6 tandem repeats of the minimal activation domain of herpes simplex virus VP16 (Cheng et al., 2013)
   3671..3789    +  polyA_signal   SV40 poly(A) signal: SV40 polyadenylation signal
   3799..3818    +  misc_feature   MCS (fragment): pUC18/19 multiple cloning site
   3855..3871    -  protein_bind   lac operator: The lac repressor binds to the lac operator to inhibit transcription in E. coli. This inhibition can be relieved by adding lactose or isopropyl-β-D-thiogalactopyranoside (IPTG). lac repressor encoded by lacI
   3879..3909    -  promoter       lac promoter: promoter for the E. coli lac operon
   3924..3945    -  protein_bind   CAP binding site: CAP binding activates transcription in the presence of cAMP. E. coli catabolite activator protein
   3958..4050    -  CDS            lacI (fragment): lac repressor; lacI; The lac repressor binds to the lac operator to inhibit transcription in E. coli. This inhibition can be relieved by adding lactose or isopropyl-β-D-thiogalactopyranoside (IPTG).
   4233..4821    -  rep_origin     ori: high-copy-number ColE1/pMB1/pBR322/pUC origin of replication
