[The description below was written by a language model from this plasmid's Addgene catalogue record and pLannotate feature annotations shown in this document.]
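Description:
pUBC_HA_2xPP7-VP64 is a mammalian expression plasmid of about 5 kb built on the NEB pNEB193 backbone, a pUC-type cloning vector. It is propagated in E. coli at high copy from a ColE1/pUC origin and selected with ampicillin through the β-lactamase gene. Remnants of the parental cloning region remain around the insert (lacZα and lacI fragments, lac promoter and operator, CAP site, part of the multiple cloning site). These play no role in mammalian expression. The plasmid carries no mammalian selection marker or viral elements, consistent with its stated use for transient expression.

The payload is a single expression cassette driven by the human ubiquitin C (UbC) promoter and terminated by an SV40 polyadenylation signal. It encodes two tandem copies of the bacteriophage PP7 coat protein joined by a flexible linker. Each copy carries the ΔFG deletion (residues 67–74), which prevents the coat protein from aggregating while preserving its RNA-binding function. According to the record, the fusion has an N-terminal HA epitope tag and a 3xNLS cassette for nuclear import, and a C-terminal VP64 transcriptional activation domain. The automated annotation detects the activator only as a short fragment matching VP16 minimal-domain repeats, and it does not annotate the HA tag or the NLS.

The PP7 coat protein recognises a specific RNA hairpin, so this fusion can recruit VP64 to any RNA bearing PP7 stem-loops. The plasmid was deposited with work on CRISPR-Display, a method for targeting long RNAs to specific loci. In that setting the fusion would presumably recruit the activator to PP7-tagged RNAs, though the record does not spell out this arrangement.
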