Addgene plasmid #68418: pUBC_HA_2xPP7-VP64
Purpose: Transient expression of two tandem copies of the non-aggregating delta-FG mutant, fused to the VP64 transcription activator, in mammalian cells, under a UBC promoter
Depositing lab: John Rinn. Depositing organization: Harvard University. Publication: Multiplexable, locus-specific targeting of long RNAs with CRISPR-Display. Shechner DM, Hacisuleyman E, Younger ST, Rinn JL. Nat Methods. 2015 Jul;12(7):664-70. doi: 10.1038/nmeth.3433. Epub 2015 Jun 1. PubMed 26030444.
Backbone
  Vector backbone: pNEB193
  Backbone manufacturer: NEB
  Vector type: Mammalian Expression, Synthetic Biology
Growth in bacteria
  Bacterial resistance: Ampicillin, 100 μg/mL
  Growth temperature: 37°C
  Growth strain: DH5alpha
  Copy number: High Copy
Gene/Insert
  Gene/Insert name: PP7(deltaFG)
  Mutation: PP7: [delta]67_74 (non-aggregating)
  Promoter: human UbC
  Tag / fusion protein: HA (N terminal on insert); VP64 (C terminal on insert)
  Cloning method: Ligation Independent Cloning
  Sequencing primers: 5′ hUBCpro-F; 3′ SV40pA-R
Terms and licenses: Academic/Nonprofit Terms; Industry Terms: Not Available to Industry
Depositor comments: Contains an N-terminal 3xNLS cassette. Contains two tandem copies of the PP7 protein, connected by a flexible linker
How to cite: pUBC_HA_2xPP7-VP64 was a gift from John Rinn (Addgene plasmid # 68418 ; http://n2t.net/addgene:68418 ; RRID:Addgene_68418)
