>Addgene plasmid #68418 | pUBC_HA_2xPP7-VP64 | addgene partial sequence | sequence record 124567 | hUBCpro-F 5'-TGAAGCTCCGGTTTTGAACT-3'
TTTGTGAAGTTTTTTAGGCACCTTTTGAAATGTAATCATTTGGGTCAATATGTAATTTTCAGTGTTAGAC
TAGTAAATTGTCCGCTAAATTCTGGCCGTTTTTGGCTTTTTTGTTAGACCTGGAGGTACGGCCACCGCCA
CCATGGACCCTAAAAAAAAGAGAAAGGTGGACCCAAAGAAGAAACGCAAAGTTGATCCGAAGAAGAAAAG
GAAAGTTGGCTACCCCTACGACGTGCCCGACTACGCCGGAAGTGGTGCCGGAACAGGAGGCTCCATGTCA
AAGACGATCGTGCTGTCTGTAGGTGAAGCCACACGCACCCTCACTGAGATACAGTCCACGGCCGATAGGC
AGATTTTTGAGGAGAAGGTGGGTCCACTGGTGGGTAGGCTTCGACTGACGGCCTCCCTGAGGCAAAACGG
CGCTAAAACGGCTTATCGCGTTAACCTCAAGCTGGACCAGGCCGATGTCGTTGATAGTGGACTGCCCAAA
GTCAGGTACACACAGGTGTGGAGCCACGATGTGACCATCGTGGCTAACTCAACAGAGGCGTCCCGGAAGT
CTCTGTACGACCTGACAAAGTCCCTGGTTGCAACCTCTCAGGTGGAGGATCTGGTGGTTAATCTCGTGCC
CCTCGGACGGGGTTCCACGAGCGGGTCAGGTGGCGGCTCCATGTCAAAGACGATCGTGCTGTCTGTAGGT
GAAGCCACACGCACCCTCACTGAGATACAGTCCACGGCCGATAGGCAGATTTTTGAGGAGAAGGTGGGTC
CACTGGTGGGTAGGCTTCGACTGACGGCCTCCCTGAGGCAAAACGGCGCTAAAACGGCTTATCGCGTTAA
CCTCAAGCTGGACCAGGCCGATGTCGTTGATAGTGGACTGCCCAAAGTCAGGTACACACAGGTGTGGAGC
CACGATGTGACCATCGTGGCTAACTCAACAGAGGCGTCCCGGAAGTCTCTGTACGACCTGACAAAGTCCC
TGGTTGCCACCTCTCAGG
