>Addgene plasmid #68418 | pUBC_HA_2xPP7-VP64 | addgene partial sequence | sequence record 124568 | SV40pA-R 5'-GAAATTTGTGATGCTATTGC-3'
ATAAACAACTGATCAGCGGGTTTAAACGGGCCCTCATTTATTCAGGTACCTCAGTTAATCAGCATGTCCA
GGTCGAAATCATCAAGGGCGTCACTGCCGAGCATGTCGAGGTCAAAGTCATCAAGGGCATCCGAACCAAG
CATGTCAAGGTCAAAATCATCGAGGGCGTCACTTCCCAGCATATCCAGATCAAAATCGTCCAATGCGTCA
GCCCGTCCGGAACCGGATCCACCGGAACCCCGTCCGAGGGGCACGAGATTAACCACCAGATCCTCCACCT
GAGAGGTGGCAACCAGGGACTTTGTCAGGTCGTACAGAGACTTCCGGGACGCCTCTGTTGAGTTAGCCAC
GATGGTCACATCGTGGCTCCACACCTGTGTGTACCTGACTTTGGGCAGTCCACTATCAACGACATCGGCC
TGGTCCAGCTTGAGGTTAACGCGATAAGCCGTTTTAGCGCCGTTTTGCCTCAGGGAGGCCGTCAGTCGAA
GCCTACCCACCAGTGGACCCACCTTCTCCTCAAAAATCTGCCTATCGGCCGTGGACTGTATCTCAGTGAG
GGTGCGTGTGGCTTCACCTACAGACAGCACGATCGTCTTTGACATGGAGCCGCCACCTGACCCGCTCGTG
GAACCCCGTCCGAGGGGCACGAGATTAACCACCAGATCCTCCACCTGAGAGGTTGCAACCAGGGACTTTG
TCAGGTCGTACAGAGACTTCCGGGACGCCTCTGTTGAGTTAGCCACGATGGTCACATCGTGGCTCCACAC
CTGTGTGTACCTGACTTTGGGCAGTCCACTATCAACGACATCGGCCTGGTCCAGCTTGAGGTTAACGCGA
TAAGCCGTTTTAGCGCCGTTTTGCCTCAGGGAGGCCGTCAGTCGAAGCCTACCCACCAGTGGACCCACCT
TCTCCTCAAAAATCTGCCTATCGGCCGTGGACTGTATCTCAGTGAGGGTGCGTGTGGCTTCACCTACAGA
CAGCACGATCGTCTTTGACATGGAGCCTCCTGTTCCGGCACCACTTCCGGCGTAGTCGGG
